>Addgene plasmid #55041 | mCherry-ER-3 | addgene full sequence | sequence record 173833 | Addgene NGS Result
GTGATGCGGTTTTGGCAGTACATCAATGGGCGTGGATAGCGGTTTGACTCACGGGGATTTCCAAGTCTCC
ACCCCATTGACGTCAATGGGAGTTTGTTTTGGCACCAAAATCAACGGGACTTTCCAAAATGTCGTAACAA
CTCCGCCCCATTGACGCAAATGGGCGGTAGGCGTGTACGGTGGGAGGTCTATATAAGCAGAGCTGGTTTA
GTGAACCGTCAGATCCGCTAGCATGCTGCTATCCGTGCCGTTGCTGCTCGGCCTCCTCGGCCTGGCCGTC
GCCGACCGGTCGATGGTGAGCAAGGGCGAGGAGGATAACATGGCCATCATCAAGGAGTTCATGCGCTTCA
AGGTGCACATGGAGGGCTCCGTGAACGGCCACGAGTTCGAGATCGAGGGCGAGGGCGAGGGCCGCCCCTA
CGAGGGCACCCAGACCGCCAAGCTGAAGGTGACCAAGGGTGGCCCCCTGCCCTTCGCCTGGGACATCCTG
TCCCCTCAGTTCATGTACGGCTCCAAGGCCTACGTGAAGCACCCCGCCGACATCCCCGACTACTTGAAGC
TGTCCTTCCCCGAGGGCTTCAAGTGGGAGCGCGTGATGAACTTCGAGGACGGCGGCGTGGTGACCGTGAC
CCAGGACTCCTCCCTGCAGGACGGCGAGTTCATCTACAAGGTGAAGCTGCGCGGCACCAACTTCCCCTCC
GACGGCCCCGTAATGCAGAAGAAGACCATGGGCTGGGAGGCCTCCTCCGAGCGGATGTACCCCGAGGACG
GCGCCCTGAAGGGCGAGATCAAGCAGAGGCTGAAGCTGAAGGACGGCGGCCACTACGACGCTGAGGTCAA
GACCACCTACAAGGCCAAGAAGCCCGTGCAGCTGCCCGGCGCCTACAACGTCAACATCAAGTTGGACATC
ACCTCCCACAACGAGGACTACACCATCGTGGAACAGTACGAACGCGCCGAGGGCCGCCACTCCACCGGCG
GCATGGACGAGCTGTACAAGAAGGACGAGCTGTAAGAATTCTGCAGTCGACGGTACCGCGGGCCCGGGAT
CCACCGGATCTAGATAACTGATCATAATCAGCCATACCACATTTGTAGAGGTTTTACTTGCTTTAAAAAA
CCTCCCACACCTCCCCCTGAACCTGAAACATAAAATGAATGCAATTGTTGTTGTTAACTTGTTTATTGCA
GCTTATAATGGTTACAAATAAAGCAATAGCATCACAAATTTCACAAATAAAGCATTTTTTTCACTGCATT
CTAGTTGTGGTTTGTCCAAACTCATCAATGTATCTTAAGGCGTAAATTGTAAGCGTTAATATTTTGTTAA
AATTCGCGTTAAATTTTTGTTAAATCAGCTCATTTTTTAACCAATAGGCCGAAATCGGCAAAATCCCTTA
TAAATCAAAAGAATAGACCGAGATAGGGT
[37 nt withheld, positions 1430-1466]
AAAGAACGTGGACTCCAACGTCAAAGG
[49 nt withheld, positions 1494-1542]
T
[91 nt withheld, positions 1544-1634]
G
[124 nt withheld, positions 1636-1759]
CAGGTGGCACTTTTCGGGGAAATGTGCGCGGAACCCCTATTTGTTTATTTTTCTAAATACATTCAAATAT
GTATCCGCTCATGAGACAATAACCCTGATAAATGCTTCAATAATATTGAAAAAGGAAGAGTCCTGAGGCG
GAAAGAACCAGCTGTGGAATGTGTGTCAGTTAGGGTGTGGAAAGTCCCCAGGCTCCCCAGCAGGCAGAAG
TATGCAAAGCATGCATCTCAATTAGTCAGCAACCAGGTGTGGAAAGTCCCCAGGCTCCCCAGCAGGCAGA
AGTATGCAAAGCATGCATCTCAATTAGTCAGCAACCATAGTCCCGCCCCTAACTCCGCCCATCCCGCCCC
TAACTCCGCCCAGTTCCGCCCATTCTCCGCCCCATGGCTGACTAATTTTTTTTATTTATGCAGAGGCCGA
GGCCGCCTCGGCCTCTGAGCTATTCCAGAAGTAGTGAGGAGGCTTTTTTGGAGGCCTAGGCTTTTGCAAA
GATCGATCAAGAGACAGGATGAGGATCGTTTCGCATGATTGAACAAGATGGATTGCACGCAGGTTCTCCG
GCCGCTTGGGTGGAGAGGCTATTCGGCTATGACTGGGCACAACAGACAATCGGCTGCTCTGATGCCGCCG
TGTTCCGGCTGTCAGCGCAGGGGCGCCCGGTTCTTTTTGTCAAGACCGACCTGTCCGGTGCCCTGAATGA
ACTGCAAGACGAGGCAGCGCGGCTATCGTGGCTGGCCACGACGGGCGTTCCTTGCGCAGCTGTGCTCGAC
GTTGTCACTGAAGCGGGAAGGGACTGGCTGCTATTGGGCGAAGTGCCGGGGCAGGATCTCCTGTCATCTC
ACCTTGCTCCTGCCGAGAAAGTATCCATCATGGCTGATGCAATGCGGCGGCTGCATACGCTTGATCCGGC
TACCTGCCCATTCGACCACCAAGCGAAACATCGCATCGAGCGAGCACGTACTCGGATGGAAGCCGGTCTT
GTCGATCAGGATGATCTGGACGAAGAGCATCAGGGGCTCGCGCCAGCCGAACTGTTCGCCAGGCTCAAGG
CGAGCATGCCCGACGGCGAGGATCTCGTCGTGACCCATGGCGATGCCTGCTTGCCGAATATCATGGTGGA
AAATGGCCGCTTTTCTGGATTCATCGACTGTGGCCGGCTGGGTGTGGCGGACCGCTATCAGGACATAGCG
TTGGCTACCCGTGATATTGCTGAAGAGCTTGGCGGCGAATGGGCTGACCGCTTCCTCGTGCTTTACGGTA
TCGCCGCTCCCGATTCGCAGCGCATCGCCTTCTATCGCCTTCTTGACGAGTTCTTCTGAGCGGGACTCTG
GGGTTCGAAATGACCGACCAAGCGACGCCCAACCTGCCATCACGAGATTTCGATTCCACCGCCGCCTTCT
ATGAAAGGTTGGGCTTCGGAATCGTTTTCCGGGACGCCGGCTGGATGATCCTCCAGCGCGGGGATCTCAT
GCTGGAGTTCTTCGCCCACCCTAGGGGGAGGCTAACTGAAACACGGAAGGAGACAATACCGGAAGGAACC
CGCGCTATGACGGCAATAAAAAGACAGAATAAAACGCACGGTGTTGGGTCGTTTGTTCATAAACGCGGGG
TTCGGTCCCAGGGCTGGCACTCTGTCGATACCCCACCGAGACCCCATTGGGGCCAATACGCCCGCGTTTC
TTCCTTTTCCCCACCCCACCCCCCAAGTTCGGGTGAAGGCCCAGGGCTCGCAGCCAACGTCGGGGCGGCA
GGCCCTGCCATAGCCTCAGGTTACTCATATATACTTTAGATTGATTTAAAACTTCATTTTTAATTTAAAA
GGATCTAGGTGAAGATCCTTTTTGATAATCTCATGACCAAAATCCCTTAACGTGAGTTTTCGTTCCACTG
AGCGTCAGACCCCGTAGAAAAGATCAAAGGATCTTCTTGAGATCCTTTTTTTCTGCGCGTAATCTGCTGC
TTGCAAACAAAAAAACCACCGCTACCAGCGGTGGTTTGTTTGCCGGATCAAGAGCTACCAACTCTTTTTC
CGAAGGTAACTGGCTTCAGCAGAGCGCAGATACCAAATACTGTTCTTCTAGTGTAGCCGTAGTTAGGCCA
CCACTTCAAGAACTCTGTATCACCGCCTACATACCTCGCTCTGCTAATCCTGTTACCAGTGGCTGCTGCC
AGTGGCGATAAGTCGTGTCTTACCGGGTTGGACTCAAGACGATAGTTACCGGATAAGGCGCAGCGGTCGG
GCTGAACGGGGGGTTCGTGCACACAGCCCAGCTTGGAGCGAACGACCTACACCGAACTGAGATACCTACA
GCGTGAGCTATGAGAAAGCGCCACGCTTCCCGAAGGGAGAAAGGCGGACAGGTATCCGGTAAGCGGCAGG
GTCGGAACAGGAGAGCGCACGAGGGAGCTTCCAGGGGGAAACGCCTGGTATCTTTATAGTCCTGTCGGGT
TTCGCCACCTCTGACTTGAGCGTCGATTTTTGTGATGCTCGTCAGGGGGGCGGAGCCTATGGAAAAACGC
CAGCAACGCGGCCTTTTTACGGTTCCTGGCCTTTTGCTGGCCTTTTGCTCACATGTTCTTTCCTGCGTTA
TCCCCTGATTCTGTGGATAACCGTATTACCGCCATGCATTAGTTATTAATAGTAATCAATTACGGGGTCA
TTAGTTCATAGCCCATATATGGAGTTCCGCGTTACATAACTTACGGTAAATGGCCCGCCTGGCTGACCGC
CCAACGACCCCCGCCCATTGACGTCAATAATGACGTATGTTCCCATAGTAACGCCAATAGGGACTTTCCA
TTGACGTCAATGGGTGGAGTATTTACGGTAAACTGCCCACTTGGCAGTACATCAAGTGTATCATATGCCA
AGTACGCCCCCTATTGACGTCAATGACGGTAAATGGCCCGCCTGGCATTATGCCCAGTACATGACCTTAT
GGGACTTTCCTACTTGGCAGTACATCTACGTATTAGTCATCGCTATTACCATG
Features (pLannotate 1.2.2; 14 found; start..end, strand, type, name):
      1..204     +  promoter       CMV promoter: human cytomegalovirus (CMV) immediate early promoter
    293..1000    +  CDS            mCherry: mCherry is a basic (constitutively fluorescent) red fluorescent protein published in 2004, derived from Discosoma sp.. It is reported to be a very rapidly-maturing monomer with low acid sensitivity.
   1016..1052    +  misc_feature   MCS (fragment): multiple cloning site
   1069..1153    +  CDS            large T antigen (fragment): large T antigen from SV40 (simian virus 40)
   1176..1297    +  polyA_signal   SV40 poly(A) signal: SV40 polyadenylation signal
   1331..1759    -  rep_origin     f1 ori (sequence partly withheld): f1 bacteriophage origin of replication; arrow indicates direction of (+) strand synthesis
   1786..1890    +  promoter       AmpR promoter: bla
   1892..2249    +  promoter       SV40 promoter: SV40 enhancer and early promoter
   2284..3078    +  CDS            NeoR/KanR: aminoglycoside phosphotransferase from Tn5; aph(3')-II (or nptII); confers resistance to neomycin, kanamycin, and G418 (Geneticin®)
   3099..3251    +  CDS            ble (fragment): BLE_KLEPN - Experimental evidence at protein level: Swiss-Prot protein existence level 1. Binding protein with a strong affinity to the bleomycin family of antibiotics. Binds to CL990; an antimitotic-antibiotic compound. From Klebsiella pneumoniae.
   3310..3357    +  polyA_signal   HSV TK poly(A) signal: herpes simplex virus thymidine kinase polyadenylation signal (Cole and Stacy, 1985)
   3448..3464    -  polyA_signal   bGH poly(A) signal (fragment): bovine growth hormone polyadenylation signal
   3686..4274    +  rep_origin     ori: high-copy-number ColE1/pMB1/pBR322/pUC origin of replication
   4449..4752    +  enhancer       CMV enhancer: human cytomegalovirus immediate early enhancer
