[The description below was written by a language model from this plasmid's Addgene catalogue record and pLannotate feature annotations shown in this document.]
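Description:
mCherry-ER-3 is a mammalian expression plasmid of about 4.75 kb, built on an mCherry fluorescent-protein backbone, that marks the endoplasmic reticulum with red fluorescence. In bacteria it replicates at high copy from a ColE1/pUC-type origin and is selected with kanamycin. The same Tn5 NeoR/KanR gene sits behind tandem bacterial (bla) and SV40 early promoters and is terminated by an HSV TK polyadenylation signal, so it also allows G418 selection of transfected mammalian cells. An f1 origin is present as well. The short hits annotated as ble, SV40 large T antigen and bGH poly(A) are only fragments. They most likely reflect backbone remnants or sequence similarity, not functional elements.

The expression cassette is driven by the CMV immediate-early enhancer and promoter, which span the numbering origin of the circular sequence, and it ends in an SV40 poly(A) signal. According to the catalogue entry, the insert derives from human calreticulin (CALR) and is limited to the ER signal peptide, used together with a KDEL retrieval motif, with mCherry fused C-terminal to the targeting sequence. The feature table annotates only the mCherry coding region. The signal peptide would fit in the unannotated stretch between the promoter and mCherry, and the KDEL motif just after mCherry, but neither is explicitly called. In this design the signal peptide directs the nascent protein into the ER lumen, and KDEL retrieves any escaped protein from the Golgi, which keeps mCherry resident in the ER.

The plasmid is intended as a localization marker for imaging ER morphology and dynamics in mammalian cells, or as a co-localization reference, with recorded excitation and emission maxima of 587 and 610 nm.
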