Addgene plasmid #55041: mCherry-ER-3
Purpose: Localization: Endoplasmic Reticulum, Excitation: 587, Emission: 610
Depositing lab: Michael Davidson. Depositing organization: Florida State University, Tallahassee.
Backbone
  Vector backbone: mCherry
  Backbone size w/o insert (bp): 4750
  Vector type: Mammalian Expression
  Selectable markers: Neomycin (select with G418)
Growth in bacteria
  Bacterial resistance: Kanamycin, 50 μg/mL
  Growth temperature: 37°C
  Growth strain: DH5alpha
  Copy number: High Copy
Gene/Insert
  Gene/Insert name: ER (alt names: Calreticulin + KDEL; NM_004343.3)
  Species: H. sapiens (human)
  Mutation: ER Signal Peptide
  Entrez Gene: CALR (a.k.a. CALR1, CRT, HEL-S-99n, RO, SSA, cC1qR)
  Promoter: CMV
  Tag / fusion protein: mCherry (C terminal on backbone)
  Cloning method: Unknown
  Sequencing primers: 5′ CMV-F; 3′ SV40pA-R
Terms and licenses: Academic/Nonprofit Terms; Industry Terms: Not Available to Industry
Depositor comments: Calreticulin + KDEL. Excitation = 587; Emission = 610
How to cite: mCherry-ER-3 was a gift from Michael Davidson (Addgene plasmid # 55041 ; http://n2t.net/addgene:55041 ; RRID:Addgene_55041)
