>Addgene plasmid #55041 | mCherry-ER-3 | depositor partial sequence | sequence record 85425 | insert sequence
TCAACGGGACTTTCCAAAATGTCGTAACAACTCCGCCCCATTGACGCAAATGGGCGGTAGGCGTGTACGG
TGGGAGGTCTATATAAGCAGAGCTGGTTTAGTGAACCGTCAGATCCGCTAGCATGCTGCTATCCGTGCCG
TTGCTGCTCGGCCTCCTCGGCCTGGCCGTCGCCGACCGGTCGATGGTGAGCAAGGGCGAGGAGGATAACA
TGGCCATCATCAAGGAGTTCATGCGCTTCAAGGTGCACATGGAGGGCTCCGTGAACGGCCACGAGTTCGA
GATCGAGGGCGAGGGCGAGGGCCGCCCCTACGAGGGCACCCAGACCGCCAAGCTGAAGGTGACCAAGGGT
GGCCCCCTGCCCTTCGCCTGGGACATCCTGTCCCCTCAGTTCATGTACGGCTCCAAGGCCTACGTGAAGC
ACCCCGCCGACATCCCCGACTACTTGAAGCTGTCCTTCCCCGAGGGCTTCAAGTGGGAGCGCGTGATGAA
CTTCGAGGACGGCGGCGTGGTGACCGTGACCCAGGACTCCTCCCTGCAGGACGGCGAGTTCATCTACAAG
GTGAAGCTGCGCGGCACCAACTTCCCCTCCGACGGCCCCGTAATGCAGAAGAAGACCATGGGCTGGGAGG
CCTCCTCCGAGCGGATGTACCCCGAGGACGGCGCCCTGAAGGGCGAGATCAAGCAGAGGCTGAAGCTGAA
GGACGGCGGCCACTACGACGCTGAGGTCAAGACCACCTACAAGGCCAAGAAGCCCGTGCAGCTGCCCGGC
GCCTACAACGTCAACATCAAGTTGGACATCACCTCCCACAACGAGGACTACACCATCGTGGAACAGTACG
AACGCGCCGAGGGCCGCCACTCCACCGGCGGCATGGACGAGCTGTACAAGAAGGACGAGCTGTAAGAATT
CTGCAGTCGACGGTACCGCGGGCCCGGGATCCACCGGATCTAGATAACTGATCATAATCAGCCATACCAC
ATTTGTAGAGGTTTTACTTGCTTTAAAAAACCTCCCACACCTCCCCCTGAACCTGAAACATAAAATGAAT
GCAATTGTTGTTGTTAACTTGTTTATTGCAGCTTATAATGG
