>Addgene plasmid #55041 | mCherry-ER-3 | addgene partial sequence | sequence record 97236 | SV40pA-R 5'-GAAATTTGTGATGCTATTGC-3'
ATAAACAAGTTAACAACAACAATTGCATTCATTTTATGTTTCAGGTTCAGGGGGAGGTGTGGGAGGTTTT
TTAAAGCAAGTAAAACCTCTACAAATGTGGTATGGCTGATTATGATCAGTTATCTAGATCCGGTGGATCC
CGGGCCCGCGGTACCGTCGACTGCAGAATTCTTACAGCTCGTCCTTCTTGTACAGCTCGTCCATGCCGCC
GGTGGAGTGGCGGCCCTCGGCGCGTTCGTACTGTTCCACGATGGTGTAGTCCTCGTTGTGGGAGGTGATG
TCCAACTTGATGTTGACGTTGTAGGCGCCGGGCAGCTGCACGGGCTTCTTGGCCTTGTAGGTGGTCTTGA
CCTCAGCGTCGTAGTGGCCGCCGTCCTTCAGCTTCAGCCTCTGCTTGATCTCGCCCTTCAGGGCGCCGTC
CTCGGGGTACATCCGCTCGGAGGAGGCCTCCCAGCCCATGGTCTTCTTCTGCATTACGGGGCCGTCGGAG
GGGAAGTTGGTGCCGCGCAGCTTCACCTTGTAGATGAACTCGCCGTCCTGCAGGGAGGAGTCCTGGGTCA
CGGTCACCACGCCGCCGTCCTCGAAGTTCATCACGCGCTCCCACTTGAAGCCCTCGGGGAAGGACAGCTT
CAAGTAGTCGGGGATGTCGGCGGGGTGCTTCACGTAGGCCTTGGAGCCGTACATGAACTGAGGGGACAGG
ATGTCCCAGGCGAAGGGCAGGGGGCCACCCTTGGTCACCTTCAGCTTGGCGGTCTGGGTGCCCTCGTAGG
GGCGGCCCTCGCCCTCGCCCTCGATCTCGAACTCGTGGCCGTTCACGGAGCCCTCCATGTGCACCTTGAA
GCGCATGAACTCCTTGATGATGGCCATGTTATCCTCCTCGCCCTTGCTCACCATCGACC
