>Addgene plasmid #55041 | mCherry-ER-3 | addgene partial sequence | sequence record 97771 | CMV-F 5'-CGCAAATGGGCGGTAGGCGTG-3'
GTGAACCGTCAGATCCGCTAGCATGCTGCTATCCGTGCCGTTGCTGCTCGGCCTCCTCGGCCTGGCCGTC
GCCGACCGGTCGATGGTGAGCAAGGGCGAGGAGGATAACATGGCCATCATCAAGGAGTTCATGCGCTTCA
AGGTGCACATGGAGGGCTCCGTGAACGGCCACGAGTTCGAGATCGAGGGCGAGGGCGAGGGCCGCCCCTA
CGAGGGCACCCAGACCGCCAAGCTGAAGGTGACCAAGGGTGGCCCCCTGCCCTTCGCCTGGGACATCCTG
TCCCCTCAGTTCATGTACGGCTCCAAGGCCTACGTGAAGCACCCCGCCGACATCCCCGACTACTTGAAGC
TGTCCTTCCCCGAGGGCTTCAAGTGGGAGCGCGTGATGAACTTCGAGGACGGCGGCGTGGTGACCGTGAC
CCAGGACTCCTCCCTGCAGGACGGCGAGTTCATCTACAAGGTGAAGCTGCGCGGCACCAACTTCCCCTCC
GACGGCCCCGTAATGCAGAAGAAGACCATGGGCTGGGAGGCCTCCTCCGAGCGGATGTACCCCGAGGACG
GCGCCCTGAAGGGCGAGATCAAGCAGAGGCTGAAGCTGAAGGACGGCGGCCACTACGACGCTGAGGTCAA
GACCACCTACAAGGCCAAGAAGCCCGTGCAGCTGCCCGGCGCCTACAACGTCAACATCAAGTTGGACATC
ACCTCCCACAACGAGGACTACACCATCGTGGAACAGTACGAACGCGCCGAGGGCCGCCACTCCACCGGCG
GCATGGACGAGCTGTACAAGAAGGACGAGCTGTAAGAATTCTGCAGTCGACGGTACCGCGGGCCCGGGAT
CCACCGGATCTAGATAACTGATCATAATCAGCCATACCACATT
